>Addgene plasmid #163404 | pCAG-Bmpr2ΔKinase | addgene full sequence | sequence record 341009 | Addgene NGS Result
GGTCGACATTGATTATTGACTAGTTATTAATAGTAATCAATTACGGGGTCATTAGTTCATAGCCCATATA
TGGAGTTCCGCGTTACATAACTTACGGTAAATGGCCCGCCTGGCTGACCGCCCAACGACCCCCGCCCATT
GACGTCAATAATGACGTATGTTCCCATAGTAACGCCAATAGGGACTTTCCATTGACGTCAATGGGTGGAG
TATTTACGGTAAACTGCCCACTTGGCAGTACATCAAGTGTATCATATGCCAAGTACGCCCCCTATTGACG
TCAATGACGGTAAATGGCCCGCCTGGCATTATGCCCAGTACATGACCTTATGGGACTTTCCTACTTGGCA
GTACATCTACGTATTAGTCATCGCTATTACCATGGTCGAGGTGAGCCCCACGTTCTGCTTCACTCTCCCC
ATCTCCCCCCCCTCCCCACCCCCAATTTTGTATTTATTTATTTTTTAATTATTTTGTGCAGCGATGGGGG
CGGGGGGGGGGGGGGNSGCGCGCCRGGSGGGGSGGGGSGGGGSGRGGGGSGGGGSGGGGSGRGGCGGRGA
GGKGCGGCGGCAGCCAATCAGAGCGGCGCGCTCCGAAAGTTTCCTTTTATGGCGAGGCGGCGGCGGCGGC
GGCCCTATAAAAAGCGAAGCGCGCGGCGGGCGGGAGTCGCTGCGCGCTGCCTTCGCCCCGTGCCCCGCTC
CGCCGCCGCCTCGCGCCGCCCGCCCCGGCTCTGACTGACCGCGTTACTCCCACAGGTGAGCGGGCGGGAC
GGCCCTTCTCCTCCGGGCTGTAATTAGCGCTTGGTTTAATGACGGCTTGTTTCTTTTCTGTGGCTGCGTG
AAAGCCTTGAGGGGCTCCGGGAGGGCCCTTTGTGCGGGGGGAGCGGCTCGGGGGGTGCGTGCGTGTGTGT
GTGCGTGGGGAGCGCCGCGTGCGGCTCCGCGCTGCCCGGCGGCTGTGAGCGCTGCGGGCGCGGCGCGGGG
CTTTGTGCGCTCCGCAGTGTGCGCGAGGGGAGCGCGGCCGGGGGCGGTGCCCCGCGGTGCGGGGGGGGCT
GCGAGGGGAACAAAGGCTGCGTGCGGGGTGTGTGCGTGGGGGGGTGAGCAGGGGGTGTGGGCGCGTCGGT
CGGGCTGCAACCCCCCCTGCACCCCCCTCCCCGAGTTGCTGAGCACGGCCCGGCTTCGGGTGCGGGGCTC
CGTACGGGGCGTGGCGCGGGGCTCGCCGTGCCGGGCGGGGGGTGGCGGCAGGTGGGGGTGCCGGGCGGGG
CGGGGCCGCCTCGGGCCGGGGAGGGCTCGGGGGAGGGGCGCGGCGGCCCCCGGAGCGCCGGCGGCTGTCG
AGGCGCGGCGAGCCGCAGCCATTGCCTTTTATGGTAATCGTGCGAGAGGGCGCAGGGACTTCCTTTGTCC
CAAATCTGTGCGGAGCCGAAATCTGGGAGGCGCCGCCGCACCCCCTCTAGCGGGCGCGGGGCGAAGCGGT
GCGGCGCCGGCAGGAAGGAAATGGGCGGGGAGGGCCTTCGTGCGTCGCCGCGCCGCCGTCCCCTTCTCCC
TCTCCAGCCTCGGGGCTGTCCGCGGGGGGACGGCTGCCTTCGGGGGGGACGGGGCAGGGCGGGGTTCGGC
TTCTGGCGTGTGACCGGCGGCTCTAGAGCCTCTGCTAACCATGTTCATGCCTTCTTCTTTTTCCTACAGC
TCCTGGGCAACGTGCTGGTTATTGTGCTGTCTCATCATTTTGGCAAAGAATTCGCCACCATGACTTCCTC
GCTGCATCGGCCCTTTCGGGTGCCCTGGCTGCTATGGGCCGTCCTGCTGGTCAGCACTACGGCTGCTTCT
CAGAATCAAGAACGGCTGTGTGCATTTAAAGATCCATATCAACAAGATCTTGGGATAGGTGAGAGTCGAA
TCTCTCATGAAAATGGGACAATATTATGTTCCAAAGGGAGCACGTGTTATGGTCTGTGGGAGAAATCAAA
AGGGGACATCAATCTTGTGAAACAAGGATGTTGGTCTCACATCGGTGATCCCCAAGAGTGCCACTATGAA
GAGTGTGTAGTAACTACCACCCCACCCTCAATTCAGAATGGAACGTACCGCTTTTGCTGCTGTAGTACAG
ATTTATGTAATGTCAACTTTACTGAGAACTTTCCACCCCCTGACACAACACCACTCAGTCCACCTCATTC
ATTTAATCGAGATGAAACGATAATCATTGCTTTGGCATCAGTTTCTGTGTTAGCTGTTTTGATAGTCGCC
TTATGTTTTGGATACAGAATGTTGACAGGAGACCGGAAACAGGGTCTTCACAGCATGAACATGATGGAGG
CGGCAGCAGCAGAGCCCTCCCTTGACCTGGATATGGCTGAACTCATGATGATATGGGAGAGAAACAAGTC
TGTGAGCCCAACGGTCAACCCAATGTCAACTGCTATGCAGAATGAACGCAACCTGTCACATAATAGGCGT
GTGCCAAAAATCGGGCCTTACCCAGATTATTCCTCTTCCTCATATATTGAAGACTCTATCCATCATACTG
ACAGCATTGTGAAGAATATTTCCTCTGAGCATTCGATGTCCAGCACACCATTGACAATAGGAGAAAAGAA
TCGAAATTCAATTAATTATGAACGACAGCAAGCACAAGCTCGAATCCCTAGCCCAGAAACAAGCGTCACA
AGCCTGTCCACAAACACAACCACCACAAACACCACCGGCCTCACTCCAAGTACTGGCATGACCACTATAT
CTGAGATGCCATACCCAGATGAGACACATTTGCACGCCACAAATGTTGCACAGTCAATCGGGCCAACCCC
TGTCTGCTTACAGCTGACAGAAGAAGACTTGGAGACTAATAAGCTAGATCCAAAAGAAGTTGATAAGAAC
CTCAAGGAAAGCTCTGATGAGAATCTCATGGAGCATTCTCTGAAGCAGTTCAGTGGGCCAGACCCATTGA
GCAGTACCAGTTCTAGCTTGCTTTATCCACTCATAAAGCTCGCAGTGGAAGTGACTGGACAACAGGACTT
CACACAGGCTGCAAATGGGCAAGCATGTTTAATTCCTGATGTTCCACCTGCTCAGATCTATCCTCTCCCT
AAGCAACAGAACCTTCCTAAGAGACCTACTAGTTTGCCTTTGAACACCAAAAATTCAACAAAAGAACCCC
GGCTAAAATTTGGCAACAAGCACAAATCAAACTTGAAACAAGTAGAAACTGGAGTTGCCAAGATGAATAC
AATCAATGCAGCAGAGCCTCATGTGGTGACAGTAACTATGAATGGTGTGGCAGGTAGAAGCCACAATGTT
AATTCCCATGCTGCCACAACCCAGTATGCCAATGGCGCAGTGCCAGCTGGCCAGGCAGCCAACATAGTGG
CACATAGGTCCCAAGAAATGCTGCAGAATCAATTTATTGGTGAGGATACCAGGCTGAATATCAATTCCAG
TCCTGATGAGCATGAACCTTTACTGAGACGAGAGCAACAGGCTGGCCATGATGAAGGGGTTCTGGATCGT
TTGGTAGATAGGAGGGAACGGCCATTAGAAGGTGGCCGAACAAATTCCAATAACAACAACAGCAATCCAT
GTTCAGAACAAGATATCCTTACACAAGGTGTTACAAGCACAGCTGCAGATCCTGGGCCATCAAAGCCCAG
AAGAGCACAGAGGCCCAATTCTCTGGATCTTTCAGCCACAAATATCCTGGATGGCAGCAGTATACAGATA
GGTGAGTCAACACAAGATGGCAAATCAGGATCAGGTGAAAAGATCAAGAGACGTGTGAAAACTCCATACT
CTCTTAAGCGGTGGCGCCCGTCCACCTGGGTCATCTCCACCGAGCCGCTGGACTGTGAGGTCAACAACAA
TGGCAGTGACAGGGCAGTCCATTCTAAATCTAGCACTGCTGTGTACCTTGCAGAGGGAGGCACTGCCACG
ACCACAGTGTCTAAAGATATAGGAATGAATTGTCTGTGAGCGGCCGCACTCCTCAGGTGCAGGCTGCCTA
TCAGAAGGTGGTGGCTGGTGTGGCCAATGCCCTGGCTCACAAATACCACTGAGATCTTTTTCCCTCTGCC
AAAAATTATGGGGACATCATGAAGCCCCTTGAGCATCTGACTTCTGGCTAATAAAGGAAATTTATTTTCA
TTGCAATAGTGTGTTGGAATTTTTTGTGTCTCTCACTCGGAAGGACATATGGGAGGGCAAATCATTTAAA
ACATCAGAATGAGTATTTGGTTTAGAGTTTGGCAACATATGCCCATATGCTGGCTGCCATGAACAAAGGT
TGGCTATAAAGAGGTCATCAGTATATGAAACAGCCCCCTGCTGTCCATTCCTTATTCCATAGAAAAGCCT
TGACTTGAGGTTAGATTTTTTTTATATTTTGTTTTGTGTTATTTTTTTCTTTAACATCCCTAAAATTTTC
CTTACATGTTTTACTAGCCAGATTTTTCCTCCTCTCCTGACTACTCCCAGTCATAGCTGTCCCTCTTCTC
TTATGGAGATCCCTCGACCTGCAGCCCAAGCTTGGCGTAATCATGGTCATAGCTGTTTCCTGTGTGAAAT
TGTTATCCGCTCACAATTCCACACAACATACGAGCCGGAAGCATAAAGTGTAAAGCCTGGGGTGCCTAAT
GAGTGAGCTAACTCACATTAATTGCGTTGCGCTCACTGCCCGCTTTCCAGTCGGGAAACCTGTCGTGCCA
GCGGATCCGCATCTCAATTAGTCAGCAACCATAGTCCCGCCCCTAACTCCGCCCATCCCGCCCCTAACTC
CGCCCAGTTCCGCCCATTCTCCGCCCCATGGCTGACTAATTTTTTTTATTTATGCAGAGGCCGAGGCCGC
CTCGGCCTCTGAGCTATTCCAGAAGTAGTGAGGAGGCTTTTTTGGAGGCCTAGGCTTTTGCAAAAAGCTA
ACTTGTTTATTGCAGCTTATAATGGTTACAAATAAAGCAATAGCATCACAAATTTCACAAATAAAGCATT
TTTTTCACTGCATTCTAGTTGTGGTTTGTCCAAACTCATCAATGTATCTTATCATGTCTGGATCCGCTGC
ATTAATGAATCGGCCAACGCGCGGGGAGAGGCGGTTTGCGTATTGGGCGCTCTTCCGCTTCCTCGCTCAC
TGACTCGCTGCGCTCGGTCGTTCGGCTGCGGCGAGCGGTATCAGCTCACTCAAAGGCGGTAATACGGTTA
TCCACAGAATCAGGGGATAACGCAGGAAAGAACATGTGAGCAAAAGGCCAGCAAAAGGCCAGGAACCGTA
AAAAGGCCGCGTTGCTGGCGTTTTTCCATAGGCTCCGCCCCCCTGACGAGCATCACAAAAATCGACGCTC
AAGTCAGAGGTGGCGAAACCCGACAGGACTATAAAGATACCAGGCGTTTCCCCCTGGAAGCTCCCTCGTG
CGCTCTCCTGTTCCGACCCTGCCGCTTACCGGATACCTGTCCGCCTTTCTCCCTTCGGGAAGCGTGGCGC
TTTCTCATAGCTCACGCTGTAGGTATCTCAGTTCGGTGTAGGTCGTTCGCTCCAAGCTGGGCTGTGTGCA
CGAACCCCCCGTTCAGCCCGACCGCTGCGCCTTATCCGGTAACTATCGTCTTGAGTCCAACCCGGTAAGA
CACGACTTATCGCCACTGGCAGCAGCCACTGGTAACAGGATTAGCAGAGCGAGGTATGTAGGCGGTGCTA
CAGAGTTCTTGAAGTGGTGGCCTAACTACGGCTACACTAGAAGAACAGTATTTGGTATCTGCGCTCTGCT
GAAGCCAGTTACCTTCGGAAAAAGAGTTGGTAGCTCTTGATCCGGCAAACAAACCACCGCTGGTAGCGGT
GGTTTTTTTGTTTGCAAGCAGCAGATTACGCGCAGAAAAAAAGGATCTCAAGAAGATCCTTTGATCTTTT
CTACGGGGTCTGACGCTCAGTGGAACGAAAACTCACGTTAAGGGATTTTGGTCATGAGATTATCAAAAAG
GATCTTCACCTAGATCCTTTTAAATTAAAAATGAAGTTTTAAATCAATCTAAAGTATATATGAGTAAACT
TGGTCTGACAGTTACCAATGCTTAATCAGTGAGGCACCTATCTCAGCGATCTGTCTATTTCGTTCATCCA
TAGTTGCCTGACTCCCCGTCGTGTAGATAACTACGATACGGGAGGGCTTACCATCTGGCCCCAGTGCTGC
AATGATACCGCGAGACCCACGCTCACCGGCTCCAGATTTATCAGCAATAAACCAGCCAGCCGGAAGGGCC
GAGCGCAGAAGTGGTCCTGCAACTTTATCCGCCTCCATCCAGTCTATTAATTGTTGCCGGGAAGCTAGAG
TAAGTAGTTCGCCAGTTAATAGTTTGCGCAACGTTGTTGCCATTGCTACAGGCATCGTGGTGTCACGCTC
GTCGTTTGGTATGGCTTCATTCAGCTCCGGTTCCCAACGATCAAGGCGAGTTACATGATCCCCCATGTTG
TGCAAAAAAGCGGTTAGCTCCTTCGGTCCTCCGATCGTTGTCAGAAGTAAGTTGGCCGCAGTGTTATCAC
TCATGGTTATGGCAGCACTGCATAATTCTCTTACTGTCATGCCATCCGTAAGATGCTTTTCTGTGACTGG
TGAGTACTCAACCAAGTCATTCTGAGAATAGTGTATGCGGCGACCGAGTTGCTCTTGCCCGGCGTCAATA
CGGGATAATACCGCGCCACATAGCAGAACTTTAAAAGTGCTCATCATTGGAAAACGTTCTTCGGGGCGAA
AACTCTCAAGGATCTTACCGCTGTTGAGATCCAGTTCGATGTAACCCACTCGTGCACCCAACTGATCTTC
AGCATCTTTTACTTTCACCAGCGTTTCTGGGTGAGCAAAAACAGGAAGGCAAAATGCCGCAAAAAAGGGA
ATAAGGGCGACACGGAAATGTTGAATACTCATACTCTTCCTTTTTCAATATTATTGAAGCATTTATCAGG
GTTATTGTCTCATGAGCGGATACATATTTGAATGTATTTAGAAAAATAAACAAATAGGGGTTCCGCGCAC
ATTTCCCCGAAAAGTGCCACCTG
Features (pLannotate 1.2.2; 17 found; start..end, strand, type, name):
      5..384     +  enhancer       CMV enhancer: human cytomegalovirus immediate early enhancer
    663..1679    +  intron         chimeric intron: chimera between introns from chicken β-actin and rabbit β-globin
   1677..1733    +  CDS            HBB (fragment): HBB_LEPEU - Experimental evidence at protein level: Swiss-Prot protein existence level 1. Involved in oxygen transport from the lung to the various peripheral tissues. From Lepus europaeus (European hare).
   1740..3956    +  CDS            Bmpr2 (fragment): BMPR2_MOUSE - Experimental evidence at protein level: Swiss-Prot protein existence level 1. On ligand binding, forms a receptor complex consisting of two type II and two type I transmembrane serine/threonine kinases. Type II receptors phosphorylate and activate type I receptors which autophosphorylate, then bind and activate SMAD transcriptional regulators. Binds to BMP7, BMP2 and, less efficiently, BMP4. Binding is weak but enhanced by the presence of type I receptors for BMPs. Mediates induction of adipogenesis by GDF6 (PubMed:23527555). From Mus musculus (Mouse).
   3968..4039    +  CDS            HBB (fragment): HBB_PONPY - Experimental evidence at transcript level: Swiss-Prot protein existence level 2. Involved in oxygen transport from the lung to the various peripheral tissues. From Pongo pygmaeus (Bornean orangutan).
   4110..4165    +  polyA_signal   β-globin poly(A) signal: rabbit β-globin polyadenylation signal (Gil and Proudfoot, 1987)
   4550..4566    -  protein_bind   lac operator: The lac repressor binds to the lac operator to inhibit transcription in E. coli. This inhibition can be relieved by adding lactose or isopropyl-β-D-thiogalactopyranoside (IPTG). lac repressor encoded by lacI
   4574..4604    -  promoter       lac promoter: promoter for the E. coli lac operon
   4619..4640    -  protein_bind   CAP binding site: CAP binding activates transcription in the presence of cAMP. E. coli catabolite activator protein
   4653..4692    -  CDS            lacI (fragment): lac repressor; lacI; The lac repressor binds to the lac operator to inhibit transcription in E. coli. This inhibition can be relieved by adding lactose or isopropyl-β-D-thiogalactopyranoside (IPTG).
   4699..4721    +  promoter       SV40 promoter (fragment): SV40 enhancer and early promoter
   4745..4880    +  rep_origin     SV40 ori: SV40 origin of replication
   4900..5034    +  polyA_signal   SV40 poly(A) signal: SV40 polyadenylation signal
   5036..5090    -  CDS            lacI (fragment): lac repressor; lacI; The lac repressor binds to the lac operator to inhibit transcription in E. coli. This inhibition can be relieved by adding lactose or isopropyl-β-D-thiogalactopyranoside (IPTG).
   5273..5861    -  rep_origin     ori: high-copy-number ColE1/pMB1/pBR322/pUC origin of replication
   6032..6892    -  CDS            AmpR: β-lactamase; bla; confers resistance to ampicillin, carbenicillin, and related antibiotics
   6893..6997    -  promoter       AmpR promoter: bla
