[The description below was written by a language model from this plasmid's Addgene catalogue record and pLannotate feature annotations shown in this document.]
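Description:
pCAG-Bmpr2ΔKinase is a mammalian expression plasmid of about 7.0 kb built on a pCAG backbone. It carries a mouse Bmpr2 coding sequence from which the kinase domain (amino acids 202–500) has been deleted. In bacteria it is maintained through a high-copy ColE1/pUC-type origin and selected with ampicillin via the β-lactamase gene and its own promoter. No mammalian selection marker is annotated, which fits a plasmid meant for transient delivery. The backbone also contains an SV40 origin of replication, an SV40 poly(A) signal, and leftover lac promoter/operator and lacI fragments. These appear to be cloning-vector remnants with no role in expressing the insert.

The expression cassette has the layout typical of a CAG promoter. A CMV immediate-early enhancer is followed by a chimeric chicken β-actin/rabbit β-globin intron. The unannotated gap between these two features is where the chicken β-actin core promoter would normally lie, although the feature table does not call it. The truncated Bmpr2 open reading frame (recorded insert size about 2.2 kb) sits downstream and is terminated by the rabbit β-globin polyadenylation signal. The short "HBB" fragments on either side of the insert are most likely β-globin exon sequences belonging to the vector rather than parts of a fusion protein. No epitope tag or reporter is annotated.

BMPR-2 is a type II BMP receptor serine/threonine kinase that phosphorylates type I receptors to activate SMAD signalling. Removing the kinase domain should leave the regions on either side of it intact, so the construct can be used to test which receptor functions do not depend on kinase activity. The associated work examined BMPR-2 in the stabilization of primary dendrites during mitral cell remodeling.
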