Addgene plasmid #163404: pCAG-Bmpr2ΔKinase
Purpose: Expresses BMPR-2 lacking the kinase domain in mammalian cells
Depositing lab: Takeshi Imai. Depositing organization: Kyushu University. Publication: BMPR-2 gates activity-dependent stabilization of primary dendrites during mitral cell remodeling. Aihara S, Fujimoto S, Sakaguchi R, Imai T. Cell Rep. 2021 Jun 22;35(12):109276. doi: 10.1016/j.celrep.2021.109276. PubMed 34161760.
Backbone
  Vector backbone: pCAG
  Vector type: Mammalian Expression
Growth in bacteria
  Bacterial resistance: Ampicillin, 100 μg/mL
  Growth temperature: 37°C
  Growth strain: DH5alpha
  Copy number: High Copy
Gene/Insert
  Gene/Insert name: Bmpr2
  Species: M. musculus (mouse)
  Insert size (bp): 2233
  Mutation: The kinase domain (202-500 aa) is deleted
  Entrez Gene: Bmpr2 (a.k.a. 2610024H22Rik, BMP-2, BMPR-2, BMPR-II, BMPRII, BRK-3, Gm20272)
Resource information
  A portion of this plasmid was derived from a plasmid made by: pCAG vector is derived from Addgene #14797.
Terms and licenses: Academic/Nonprofit Terms; Industry Terms: Not Available to Industry
How to cite: pCAG-Bmpr2ΔKinase was a gift from Takeshi Imai (Addgene plasmid # 163404 ; http://n2t.net/addgene:163404 ; RRID:Addgene_163404)
